>Addgene plasmid #190626 | pBAD-SCW | addgene full sequence | sequence record 372786 | Addgene NGS Result
ATCGATGCATAATGTGCCTGTCAAATGGACGAAGCAGGGATTCTGCAAACCCTATGCTACTCCGTCAAGC
CGTCAATTGTCTGATTCGTTACCAATTATGACAACTTGACGGCTACATCATTCACTTTTTCTTCACAACC
GGCACGGAACTCGCTCGGGCTGGCCCCGGTGCATTTTTTAAATACCCGCGAGAAATAGAGTTGATCGTCA
AAACCAACATTGCGACCGACGGTGGCGATAGGCATCCGGGTGGTGCTCAAAAGCAGCTTCGCCTGGCTGA
TACGTTGGTCCTCGCGCCAGCTTAAGACGCTAATCCCTAACTGCTGGCGGAAAAGATGTGACAGACGCGA
CGGCGACAAGCAAACATGCTGTGCGACGCTGGCGATATCAAAATTGCTGTCTGCCAGGTGATCGCTGATG
TACTGACAAGCCTCGCGTACCCGATTATCCATCGGTGGATGGAGCGACTCGTTAATCGCTTCCATGCGCC
GCAGTAACAATTGCTCAAGCAGATTTATCGCCAGCAGCTCCGAATAGCGCCCTTCCCCTTGCCCGGCGTT
AATGATTTGCCCAAACAGGTCGCTGAAATGCGGCTGGTGCGCTTCATCCGGGCGAAAGAACCCCGTATTG
GCAAATATTGACGGCCAGTTAAGCCATTCATGCCAGTAGGCGCGCGGACGAAAGTAAACCCACTGGTGAT
ACCATTCGCGAGCCTCCGGATGACGACCGTAGTGATGAATCTCTCCTGGCGGGAACAGCAAAATATCACC
CGGTCGGCAAACAAATTCTCGTCCCTGATTTTTCACCACCCCCTGACCGCGAATGGTGAGATTGAGAATA
TAACCTTTCATTCCCAGCGGTCGGTCGATAAAAAAATCGAGATAACCGTTGGCCTCAATCGGCGTTAAAC
CCGCCACCAGATGGGCATTAAACGAGTATCCCGGCAGCAGGGGATCATTTTGCGCTTCAGCCATACTTTT
CATACTCCCGCCATTCAGAGAAGAAACCAATTGTCCATATTGCATCAGACATTGCCGTCACTGCGTCTTT
TACTGGCTCTTCTCGCTAACCAAACCGGTAACCCCGCTTATTAAAAGCATTCTGTAACAAAGCGGGACCA
AAGCCATGACAAAAACGCGTAACAAAAGTGTCTATAATCACGGCAGAAAAGTCCACATTGATTATTTGCA
CGGCGTCACACTTTGCTATGCCATAGCATTTTTATCCATAAGATTAGCGGATACTACCTGACGCTTTTTA
TCGCAACTCTCTACTGTTTCTCCATACCCGTTTTTTTGGGCTAGAAATAATTTTGTTTAACTTTAAGAAG
GAGATATACATAYSCGKKKTTYTSRKCWWSAAATAATTTTGTTTAACTTTAAGAAGGAGATATACATATG
CGGGGTTCTCATCATCATCATCATCATGGTATGGCTAGCATGACTGGTGGACAGCAAATGGGTCGGGATC
TGTACGAGAACCTGTACTTCCAGGGCTCGAGAATGGTGAGCAAGGGCGAGGCAGTGATCAAGGAGTTCAT
GCGGTTCAAGGTGCACATGGAGGGCTCCATGAACGGCCACGAGTTCGAGATCGAGGGCGAGGGCGAGGGC
CGCCCCTACGAGGGCACCCAGACCGCCAAGCTGAAGGTGACCAAGGGTGGCCCCCTGCCCTTCTCCTGGG
ACATCCTGTCCCCTCAGTTCATGTACGGCTCCAGGGCCTTCATCAAGCACCCCGCCGACATCCCCGACTA
CTATAAGCAGTCCTTCCCCGAGGGCTTCAAGTGGGAGCGCGTGATGAACTTCGAGGACGGCGGCGCCGTG
ACCGTGACCCAGGACACCTCCCTGGAGGACGGCACCCTGATCTACAAGGTGAAGCTCCGCGGCACCAACT
TCCCTCCTGACGGCCCCGTAATGCAGAAGAAGACAATGGGCTGGGAAGCGTCCACCGAGCGGTTGTACCC
CGAGGACGGCGTGCTGAAGGGCGACATTAAGATGGCCCTGCGCCTGAAGGACGGCGGCCGCTACCTGGCG
GACTTCAAGACCACCTACAAGGCCAAGAAGCCCGTGCAGATGCCCGGCGCCTACAACGTCGACCGCAAGT
TGGACATCACCTCCCACAACGAGGACTACACCGTGGTGGAACAGTACGAACGCTCCGAGGGCCGCCACTC
CACCGGCGGCGCATGCCTGCCGGACCAACTGACTGAAGAGCAGATCGCAGAATTTAAAGAGGCTTTCTCC
CTATTTGACAAGGACGGGGATGGGACAATAACAACCAAGGAGCTGGGGACGGTGATGCGGTCTCTGGGGC
AGAACCCCACAGAAGCAGAGCTGCAGGACATGATCAATGAAGTAGATGCCGACGGTGACGGCACAATCGA
CTTCCCTGAGTTCCTGACAATGATGGCAAGAAAAATGAAATACAGGGACACGGAAGAAGAAATTAGAGAA
GCGTTCGGTGTGTTTGATAAGGATGGCAATGGCTACATCAGTGCAGCAGAGCTTCGCCACGTGATGACAA
ACCTTGGAGAGAAGTTAACAGATGAAGAGGTTGATGAAATGATCAGGGAAGCAGACATCGATGGGGATGG
TCAGGTAAACTACGAAGAGTTTGTACAAATGATGACAGCGAAGGGTGGCGGAGGTTCTGTCGACTCATCA
CGTCGTAAGTGGAATAAGACAGGTCACGCAGTCAGAGCTATAGGTCGGCTGAGCTCACTAGAGGGCGAGG
CATTGATCAAGGAGTACATGCGGTTCAAGGTGCACATGGAGGGCTCCATGGACGGCCACGAGTTCGAGAT
CGAGGGCGAGGGCGAGGGCCGCCCCTACGAGGGCACCCATACCGCCAAGCTGAAGGTGACCAAGGGTGGC
CCCCTGCCCTTCTCCTGGGACATCCTGTCCCCTCAGTTCGGGTACGGCTCCAGGGCCTTCATCAAGCACC
CCGCCGACATCCCCGACTACTATAAGCAGTCCTTCCCCGAGGGCTTCAAGTGGGAGCGCGTGATGAACTT
CGAGGACGGCGGCGCCGTGACCGTGACCCAGGACACCTCCCTGGAGGACGGCACCCTGATCCACAAGGTG
AAGCTCCGCGGCACCAACTTCCCTCCTGACGGCCCCGTAATGCAGAGGAAGACAATGGGCTGGGAAGCGT
CCACCGAGCGGTTGTACCCCGAGGACGGCGTGCTGAAGGGCGACATTAAGATGGCCCTGCGCCTGAAGGA
CGGCGGCCGCTACCTGGCGGACTGCAAGACCACCTACAAGGCCAAGAAGCCCGTGCAGATGCCCGGCGCC
TACAACGTCGACCGCAAGTTGGACATCACCTCCCACAACGAGGACTACACCGTGGTGGAACAGTACGAAC
GCTCAGAGGGCCGCCACTCCACCGGCGGCATGGACGAGCTGTACAAGTAAGAATTCGAAGCTTGGCTGTT
TTGGCGGATGAGAGAAGATTTTCAGCCTGATACAGATTAAATCAGAACGCAGAAGCGGTCTGATAAAACA
GAATTTGCCTGGCGGCAGTAGCGCGGTGGTCCCACCTGACCCCATGCCGAACTCAGAAGTGAAACGCCGT
AGCGCCGATGGTAGTGTGGGGTCTCCCCATGCGAGAGTAGGGAACTGCCAGGCATCAAATAAAACGAAAG
GCTCAGTCGAAAGACTGGGCCTTTCGTTTTATCTGTTGTTTGTCGGTGAACGCTCTCCTGAGTAGGACAA
ATCCGCCGGGAGCGGATTTGAACGTTGCGAAGCAACGGCCCGGAGGGTGGCGGGCAGGACGCCCGCCATA
AACTGCCAGGCATCAAATTAAGCAGAAGGCCATCCTGACGGATGGCCTTTTTGCGTTTCTACAAACTCTT
TTGTTTATTTTTCTAAATACATTCAAATATGTATCCGCTCATGAGACAATAACCCTGATAAATGCTTCAA
TAATATTGAAAAAGGAAGAGTATGAGTATTCAACATTTCCGTGTCGCCCTTATTCCCTTTTTTGCGGCAT
TTTGCCTTCCTGTTTTTGCTCACCCAGAAACGCTGGTGAAAGTAAAAGATGCTGAAGATCAGTTGGGTGC
ACGAGTGGGTTACATCGAACTGGATCTCAACAGCGGTAAGATCCTTGAGAGTTTTCGCCCCGAAGAACGT
TTTCCAATGATGAGCACTTTTAAAGTTCTGCTATGTGGCGCGGTATTATCCCGTGTTGACGCCGGGCAAG
AGCAACTCGGTCGCCGCATACACTATTCTCAGAATGACTTGGTTGAGTACTCACCAGTCACAGAAAAGCA
TCTTACGGATGGCATGACAGTAAGAGAATTATGCAGTGCTGCCATAACCATGAGTGATAACACTGCGGCC
AACTTACTTCTGACAACGATCGGAGGACCGAAGGAGCTAACCGCTTTTTTGCACAACATGGGGGATCATG
TAACTCGCCTTGATCGTTGGGAACCGGAGCTGAATGAAGCCATACCAAACGACGAGCGTGACACCACGAT
GCCTGCAGCAATGGCAACAACGTTGCGCAAACTATTAACTGGCGAACTACTTACTCTAGCTTCCCGGCAA
CAATTAATAGACTGGATGGAGGCGGATAAAGTTGCAGGACCACTTCTGCGCTCGGCCCTTCCGGCTGGCT
GGTTTATTGCTGATAAATCTGGAGCCGGTGAGCGTGGGTCTCGCGGTATCATTGCAGCACTGGGGCCAGA
TGGTAAGCCCTCCCGTATCGTAGTTATCTACACGACGGGGAGTCAGGCAACTATGGATGAACGAAATAGA
CAGATCGCTGAGATAGGTGCCTCACTGATTAAGCATTGGTAACTGTCAGACCAAGTTTACTCATATATAC
TTTAGATTGATT
[125 nt withheld, positions 4843-4967]
C
[141 nt withheld, positions 4969-5109]
CCTTTGACGTTGGAGTCCACGTTCTTT
[37 nt withheld, positions 5137-5173]
ACCCTATCTCGGGCTATTCTTTTGATTTATAAGGGATTTTGCCGATTTCGGCCTATTGGTTAAAAAATGA
GCTGATTTAACAAAAATTTAACGCGAATTTTAACAAAATATTAACGTTTACAATTTAAAAGGATCTAGGT
GAAGATCCTTTTTGATAATCTCATGACCAAAATCCCTTAACGTGAGTTTTCGTTCCACTGAGCGTCAGAC
CCCGTAGAAAAGATCAAAGGATCTTCTTGAGATCCTTTTTTTCTGCGCGTAATCTGCTGCTTGCAAACAA
AAAAACCACCGCTACCAGCGGTGGTTTGTTTGCCGGATCAAGAGCTACCAACTCTTTTTCCGAAGGTAAC
TGGCTTCAGCAGAGCGCAGATACCAAATACTGTCCTTCTAGTGTAGCCGTAGTTAGGCCACCACTTCAAG
AACTCTGTAGCACCGCCTACATACCTCGCTCTGCTAATCCTGTTACCAGTGGCTGCTGCCAGTGGCGATA
AGTCGTGTCTTACCGGGTTGGACTCAAGACGATAGTTACCGGATAAGGCGCAGCGGTCGGGCTGAACGGG
GGGTTCGTGCACACAGCCCAGCTTGGAGCGAACGACCTACACCGAACTGAGATACCTACAGCGTGAGCTA
TGAGAAAGCGCCACGCTTCCCGAAGGGAGAAAGGCGGACAGGTATCCGGTAAGCGGCAGGGTCGGAACAG
GAGAGCGCACGAGGGAGCTTCCAGGGGGAAACGCCTGGTATCTTTATAGTCCTGTCGGGTTTCGCCACCT
CTGACTTGAGCGTCGATTTTTGTGATGCTCGTCAGGGGGGCGGAGCCTATGGAAAAACGCCAGCAACGCG
GCCTTTTTACGGTTCCTGGCCTTTTGCTGGCCTTTTGCTCACATGTTCTTTCCTGCGTTATCCCCTGATT
CTGTGGATAACCGTATTACCGCCTTTGAGTGAGCTGATACCGCTCGCCGCAGCCGAACGACCGAGCGCAG
CGAGTCAGTGAGCGAGGAAGCGGAAGAGCGCCTGATGCGGTATTTTCTCCTTACGCATCTGTGCGGTATT
TCACACCGCATCTGGTGCACTCTCAGTACAATCTGCTCTGATGCCGCATAGTTAAGCCAGTATACACTCC
GCTATCGCTACGTGACTGGGTCATGGCTGCGCCCCGACACCCGCCAACACCCGCTGACGCGCCCTGACGG
GCTTGTCTGCTCCCGGCATCCGCTTACAGACAAGCTGTGACCGTCTCCGGGAGCTGCATGTGTCAGAGGT
TTTCACCGTCATCACCGAAACGCGCGAGGCAGAAGGAGATGGCGCCCAACAGTCCCCCGGCCACGGGGCC
TGCCACCATACCCACGCCGAAACAAGCGCTCATGAGCCCGAAGTGGCGAGCCCGATCTTCCCCATCGGTG
ATGTCGGCGATATAGGCGCCAGCAACCGCACCTGTGGCGCCGGTGATGCCGGCCACGATGCGTCCGGCGT
AGAGGATCTGCTCATGTTTGACAGCTTATC
Features (pLannotate 1.2.2; 21 found; start..end, strand, type, name):
     96..974     -  CDS            araC: L-arabinose regulatory protein; araC
   1001..1285    +  promoter       araBAD promoter: araBAD; promoter of the L-arabinose operon of E. coli; the araC regulatory gene is transcribed in the opposite direction (Guzman et al., 1995)
   1312..1334    +  RBS            RBS: efficient ribosome binding site from bacteriophage T7 gene 10 (Olins and Rangwala, 1989)
   1368..1390    +  RBS            RBS: efficient ribosome binding site from bacteriophage T7 gene 10 (Olins and Rangwala, 1989)
   1410..1430    +  CDS            capTEV™ (fragment): composite tag for in vivo biotinylation, TEV protease cleavage, and 6xHis tagging
   1431..1463    +  CDS            T7 tag (gene 10 leader): leader peptide from bacteriophage T7 gene 10 promotes efficient translation in E. coli
   1503..2180    +  CDS            mScarlet-I: mScarlet-I is a basic (constitutively fluorescent) red fluorescent protein published in 2016, derived from synthetic construct. It is reported to be a rapidly-maturing monomer with moderate acid sensitivity.
   2193..2633    +  CDS            calmodulin: calcium-binding protein
   2661..2717    +  CDS            calmodulin-binding peptide: calmodulin-binding peptide from avian smooth muscle myosin light chain kinase
   2722..3407    +  CDS            mScarlet-I (fragment): bright monomeric red fluorescent protein evolved from a synthetic template (Bindels et al., 2016) matures faster than mScarlet
   3507..3622    +  ncRNA          5S rRNA: Accession: RF00001 - 5S ribosomal RNA
   3626..3712    +  terminator     rrnB T1 terminator: Escherichia coli rrnB; transcription terminator T1 from the E. coli rrnB gene
   3804..3831    +  terminator     rrnB T2 terminator: transcription terminator T2 from the E. coli rrnB gene
   3850..3941    +  promoter       AmpR promoter: bla
   3942..4802    +  CDS            AmpR: β-lactamase; bla; confers resistance to ampicillin, carbenicillin, and related antibiotics
   4844..5224    +  rep_origin     M13 ori (sequence partly withheld): M13 bacteriophage origin of replication; arrow indicates direction of (+) strand synthesis
   5410..5998    +  rep_origin     ori: high-copy-number ColE1/pMB1/pBR322/pUC origin of replication
   6184..6324    -  misc_feature   bom: basis of mobility region from pBR322
   6426..6465    -  CDS            rop (fragment): Rop protein, which maintains plasmids at low copy number; rop
   6466..6651    -  CDS            TcR (fragment): tetracycline efflux protein; tet; confers resistance to tetracycline
   6661..6       +  promoter       tet promoter (fragment) (across the origin): E. coli promoter for tetracycline efflux protein gene
