[The description below was written by a language model from this plasmid's Addgene catalogue record and pLannotate feature annotations shown in this document.]
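Description:
pBAD-SCW is a bacterial expression plasmid built on the pBAD backbone for arabinose-inducible production of SCW, a synthetic, genetically encoded calcium indicator. It replicates in E. coli from a high-copy ColE1/pMB1-type origin and is selected with ampicillin through the β-lactamase gene and its own promoter. The backbone also carries an M13 phage origin, the pBR322 bom region, and short remnants of rop, the tetracycline resistance gene and the tet promoter. These remnants are annotated only as fragments and appear to be leftovers of the parental vector rather than working parts.

Expression is driven by the araBAD promoter, with the divergently transcribed araC regulator supplying arabinose-dependent control. Downstream lie T7 gene 10 ribosome binding sites and an N-terminal leader annotated as a fragment of a His-tag-containing composite tag followed by the T7 gene 10 leader peptide, which would aid translation and probably purification. The open reading frame then encodes mScarlet-I, calmodulin, the calmodulin-binding peptide from smooth muscle myosin light chain kinase (RS20), and a second fluorescent protein. The automated annotation labels this last domain as an mScarlet-I fragment, but the catalogue name identifies it as mWatermelon, the mScarlet-derived green fluorescent protein described in the associated publication. Transcription ends at the rrnB T1 and T2 terminators.

In this arrangement, calcium binding to calmodulin promotes its association with RS20, changing the distance or orientation between the green and red fluorophores and hence the FRET signal. The plasmid is intended for producing the SCW protein in bacteria, for example for characterisation or optimisation of the biosensor.
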