Addgene plasmid #190626: pBAD-SCW
Purpose: Bacterial expression of genetically encoded calcium indicator SCW
Depositing lab: Robert Campbell. Depositing organization: University of Alberta. Publication: Biosensor Optimization Using a Forster Resonance Energy Transfer Pair Based on mScarlet Red Fluorescent Protein and an mScarlet-Derived Green Fluorescent Protein. Gohil K, Wu SY, Takahashi-Yamashiro K, Shen Y, Campbell RE. ACS Sens. 2023 Feb 24;8(2):587-597. doi: 10.1021/acssensors.2c01730. Epub 2023 Jan 24. PubMed 36693235.
Backbone
  Vector backbone: pBAD
  Vector type: Bacterial Expression
Growth in bacteria
  Bacterial resistance: Ampicillin, 100 μg/mL
  Growth temperature: 37°C
  Growth strain: DH5alpha
  Copy number: High Copy
Gene/Insert
  Gene/Insert name: SCW (alt name: mScarlet-I-CaM-RS20-mWatermelon)
  Species: Synthetic
Terms and licenses: Academic/Nonprofit Terms; Industry Terms: Not Available to Industry
Depositor comments: Please visit https://doi.org/10.1101/2022.06.20.496847 for bioRxiv preprint
How to cite: pBAD-SCW was a gift from Robert Campbell (Addgene plasmid # 190626 ; http://n2t.net/addgene:190626 ; RRID:Addgene_190626)
