>Addgene plasmid #190626 | pBAD-SCW | depositor partial sequence | sequence record 369073 | pBAD-SCW sequence 1905 bps
ATGGTTAGCAAGGGCGAGGCAGTGATCAAGGAGTTCATGCGGTTCAAGGTGCACATGGAGGGCTCCATGA
ACGGCCACGAGTTCGAGATCGAGGGCGAGGGCGAGGGCCGCCCCTACGAGGGCACCCAGACCGCCAAGCT
GAAGGTGACCAAGGGTGGCCCCCTGCCCTTCTCCTGGGACATCCTGTCCCCTCAGTTCATGTACGGCTCC
AGGGCCTTCATCAAGCACCCCGCCGACATCCCCGACTACTATAAGCAGTCCTTCCCCGAGGGCTTCAAGT
GGGAGCGCGTGATGAACTTCGAGGACGGCGGCGCCGTGACCGTGACCCAGGACACCTCCCTGGAGGACGG
CACCCTGATCTACAAGGTGAAGCTCCGCGGCACCAACTTCCCTCCTGACGGCCCCGTAATGCAGAAGAAG
ACAATGGGCTGGGAAGCGTCCACCGAGCGGTTGTACCCCGAGGACGGCGTGCTGAAGGGCGACATTAAGA
TGGCCCTGCGCCTGAAGGACGGCGGCCGCTACCTGGCGGACTTCAAGACCACCTACAAGGCCAAGAAGCC
CGTGCAGATGCCCGGCGCCTACAACGTCGACCGCAAGTTGGACATCACCTCCCACAACGAGGACTACACC
GTGGTGGAACAGTACGAACGCTCCGAGGGCCGCCACTCCACCGGCGGCGCATGCCTGCCGGACCAACTGA
CTGAAGAGCAGATCGCAGAATTTAAAGAGGCTTTCTCCCTATTTGACAAGGACGGGGATGGGACAATAAC
AACCAAGGAGCTGGGGACGGTGATGCGGTCTCTGGGGCAGAACCCCACAGAAGCAGAGCTGCAGGACATG
ATCAATGAAGTAGATGCCGACGGTGACGGCACAATCGACTTCCCTGAGTTCCTGACAATGATGGCAAGAA
AAATGAAATACAGGGACACGGAAGAAGAAATTAGAGAAGCGTTCGGTGTGTTTGATAAGGATGGCAATGG
CTACATCAGTGCAGCAGAGCTTCGCCACGTGATGACAAACCTTGGAGAGAAGTTAACAGATGAAGAGGTT
GATGAAATGATCAGGGAAGCAGACATCGATGGGGATGGTCAGGTAAACTACGAAGAGTTTGTACAAATGA
TGACAGCGAAGGGTGGCGGAGGTTCTGTCGACTCATCACGTCGTAAGTGGAATAAGACAGGTCACGCAGT
CAGAGCTATAGGTCGGCTGAGCTCACTAGAGGGCGAGGCATTGATCAAGGAGTACATGCGGTTCAAGGTG
CACATGGAGGGCTCCATGGACGGCCACGAGTTCGAGATCGAGGGCGAGGGCGAGGGCCGCCCNTACGAGG
GCACCCATACCGCCAAGCTGAAGGTGACCAAGGGTGGCCCCCTGCCCTTCTCCTGGGACATCCTGTCCCC
TCAGTTCGGGTACGGCTCCAGGGCCTTCATCAAGCACCCCGCCGACATCCCCGACTACTATAAGCAGTCC
TTCCCCGAGGGCTTCAAGTGGGAGCGCGTGATGAACTTCGAGGACGGCGGCGCCGTGACCGTGACCCAGG
ACACCTCCCTGGAGGACGGCACCCTGATCCACAAGGTGAAGCTCCGCGGCACCAACTTCCCTCCTGACGG
CCCCGTAATGCAGAGGAAGACAATGGGCTGGGAAGCGTCCACCGAGCGGTTGTACCCCGAGGACGGCGTG
CTGAAGGGCGACATTAAGATGGCCCTGCGCCTGAAGGACGGCGGCCGCTACCTGGCGGACTGCAAGACCA
CCTACAAGGCCAAGAAGCCCGTGCAGATGCCCGGCGCCTACAACGTCGACCGCAAGTTGGACATCACCTC
CCACAACGAGGACTACACCGTGGTGGAACAGTACGAACGCTCAGAGGGCCGCCACTCCACCGGCGGCATG
GACGAGCTGTACAAG
